>Addgene plasmid #20744 | hIRE1a wt | addgene full sequence | sequence record 154446 | Addgene NGS results
AGCGCCCAATACGCAAACCGCCTCTCCCCGCGCGTTGGCCGATTCATTAATGCAGCTGGCACGACAGGTT
TCCCGACTGGAAAGCGGGCAGTGAGCGCAACGCAATTAATGTGAGTTAGCTCACTCATTAGGCACCCCAG
GCTTTACACTTTATGCTTCCGGCTCGTATGTTGTGTGGAATTGTGAGCGGATAACAATTTCACACAGGAA
ACAGCTATGACCATGATTACGCCAAGCGCGCAATTAACCCTCACTAAAGGGAACAAAAGCTGGAGCTGCA
AGCTTAATGTAGTCTTATGCAATACTCTTGTAGTCTTGCAACATGGTAACGATGAGTTAGCAACATGCCT
TACAAGGAGAGAAAAAGCACCGTGCATGCCGATTGGTGGAAGTAAGGTGGTACGATCGTGCCTTATTAGG
AAGGCAACAGACGGGTCTGACATGGATTGGACGAACCACTGAATTGCCGCATTGCAGAGATATTGTATTT
AAGTGCCTAGCTCGATACATAAACGGGTCTCTCTGGTTAGACCAGATCTGAGCCTGGGAGCTCTCTGGCT
AACTAGGGAACCCACTGCTTAAGCCTCAATAAAGCTTGCCTTGAGTGCTTCAAGTAGTGTGTGCCCGTCT
GTTGTGTGACTCTGGTAACTAGAGATCCCTCAGACCCTTTTAGTCAGTGTGGAAAATCTCTAGCAGTGGC
GCCCGAACAGGGACTTGAAAGCGAAAGGGAAACCAGAGGAGCTCTCTCGACGCAGGACTCGGCTTGCTGA
AGCGCGCACGGCAAGAGGCGAGGGGCGGCGACTGGTGAGTACGCCAAAAATTTTGACTAGCGGAGGCTAG
AAGGAGAGAGATGGGTGCGAGAGCGTCAGTATTAAGCGGGGGAGAATTAGATCGCGATGGGAAAAAATTC
GGTTAAGGCCAGGGGGAAAGAAAAAATATAAATTAAAACATATAGTATGGGCAAGCAGGGAGCTAGAACG
ATTCGCAGTTAATCCTGGCCTGTTAGAAACATCAGAAGGCTGTAGACAAATACTGGGACAGCTACAACCA
TCCCTTCAGACAGGATCAGAAGAACTTAGATCATTATATAATACAGTAGCAACCCTCTATTGTGTGCATC
AAAGGATAGAGATAAAAGACACCAAGGAAGCTTTAGACAAGATAGAGGAAGAGCAAAACAAAAGTAAGAC
CACCGCACAGCAAGCGGCCGCTGATCTTCAGACCTGGAGGAGGAGATATGAGGGACAATTGGAGAAGTGA
ATTATATAAATATAAAGTAGTAAAAATTGAACCATTAGGAGTAGCACCCACCAAGGCAAAGAGAAGAGTG
GTGCAGAGAGAAAAAAGAGCAGTGGGAATAGGAGCTTTGTTCCTTGGGTTCTTGGGAGCAGCAGGAAGCA
CTATGGGCGCAGCGTCAATGACGCTGACGGTACAGGCCAGACAATTATTGTCTGGTATAGTGCAGCAGCA
GAACAATTTGCTGAGGGCTATTGAGGCGCAACAGCATCTGTTGCAACTCACAGTCTGGGGCATCAAGCAG
CTCCAGGCAAGAATCCTGGCTGTGGAAAGATACCTAAAGGATCAACAGCTCCTGGGGATTTGGGGTTGCT
CTGGAAAACTCATTTGCACCACTGCTGTGCCTTGGAATGCTAGTTGGAGTAATAAATCTCTGGAACAGAT
TTGGAATCACACGACCTGGATGGAGTGGGACAGAGAAATTAACAATTACACAAGCTTAATACACTCCTTA
ATTGAAGAATCGCAAAACCAGCAAGAAAAGAATGAACAAGAATTATTGGAATTAGATAAATGGGCAAGTT
TGTGGAATTGGTTTAACATAACAAATTGGCTGTGGTATATAAAATTATTCATAATGATAGTAGGAGGCTT
GGTAGGTTTAAGAATAGTTTTTGCTGTACTTTCTATAGTGAATAGAGTTAGGCAGGGATATTCACCATTA
TCGTTTCAGACCCACCTCCCAACCCCGAGGGGACCCGACAGGCCCGAAGGAATAGAAGAAGAAGGTGGAG
AGAGAGACAGAGACAGATCCATTCGATTAGTGAACGGATCTCGACGGTATCGGTTAACTTTTAAAAGAAA
AGGGGGGATTGGGGGGTACAGTGCAGGGGAAAGAATAGTAGACATAATAGCAACAGACATACAAACTAAA
GAATTACAAAAACAAATTACAAAATTCAAAATTTTATCGATAAGCTTGGGAGTTCCGCGTTACATAACTT
ACGGTAAATGGCCCGCCTGGCTGACCGCCCAACGACCCCCGCCCATTGACGTCAATAATGACGTATGTTC
CCATAGTAACGCCAATAGGGACTTTCCATTGACGTCAATGGGTGGAGTATTTACGGTAAACTGCCCACTT
GGCAGTACATCAAGTGTATCATATGCCAAGTACGCCCCCTATTGACGTCAATGACGGTAAATGGCCCGCC
TGGCATTATGCCCAGTACATGACCTTATGGGACTTTCCTACTTGGCAGTACATCTACGTATTAGTCATCG
CTATTACCATGGTGATGCGGTTTTGGCAGTACATCAATGGGCGTGGATAGCGGTTTGACTCACGGGGATT
TCCAAGTCTCCACCCCATTGACGTCAATGGGAGTTTGTTTTGGCACCAAAATCAACGGGACTTTCCAAAA
TGTCGTAACAACTCCGCCCCATTGACGCAAATGGGCGGTAGGCGTGTACGGTGGGAGGTCTATATAAGCA
GAGCTCTCCCTATCAGTGATAGAGATCTCCCTATCAGTGATAGAGATCGTCGACTAGTCCAGTGTGGTGG
AATTCTGCAGATATCAACAAGTTTGTACAAAAAAGCAGGCTTTAAAGGAACCAATTCAGTCGACTGGATC
CGGTACCGAATTCGCCATGCCGGCCCGGCGGCTGCTGCTGCTGCTGACGCTGCTGCTGCCCGGCCTCGGG
ATTTTTGGAAGTACCAGCACAGTGACGCTTCCTGAAACCTTGTTGTTTGTGTCAACGCTGGATGGAAGTT
TGCATGCTGTCAGCAAGAGGACAGGCTCAATCAAATGGACTTTAAAAGAAGATCCAGTCCTGCAGGTCCC
AACACATGTGGAAGAGCCTGCCTTTCTCCCAGATCCTAATGATGGCAGCCTGTATACGCTTGGAAGCAAG
AATAATGAAGGCCTGACGAAACTTCCTTTTACCATCCCAGAATTGGTGCAGGCATCCCCATGCCGAAGTT
CAGATGGAATCCTCTACATGGGTAAAAAGCAGGACATCTGGTATGTTATTGACCTCCTGACCGGAGAGAA
GCAGCAGACTTTGTCATCGGCCTTTGCAGATAGTCTCTGCCCATCAACCTCTCTTCTGTATCTTGGGCGA
ACAGAATACACCATCACCATGTACGACACCAAAACCCGAGAGCTCCGGTGGAATGCCACCTACTTTGACT
ATGCGGCCTCACTGCCTGAGGACGACGTGGACTACAAGATGTCCCACTTTGTGTCCAATGGTGATGGGCT
GGTGGTGACTGTGGACAGTGAATCTGGGGACGTCCTGTGGATCCAAAACTACGCCTCCCCTGTGGTGGCC
TTTTATGTCTGGCAGCGGGAGGGTCTGAGGAAGGTGATGCACATCAATGTCGCTGTGGAGACCCTGCGCT
ATCTGACCTTCATGTCTGGGGAGGTGGGGCGCATCACAAAGTGGAAGTACCCGTTCCCCAAGGAGACAGA
GGCCAAGAGCAAGCTGACGCCCACTCTGTATGTTGGGAAATACTCTACCAGCCTCTATGCCTCTCCCTCA
ATGGTACACGAGGGGGTTGCTGTCGTGCCCCGCGGCAGCACACTTCCTTTGCTGGAAGGGCCCCAGACTG
ATGGCGTCACCATCGGGGACAAGGGGGAGTGTGTGATCACGCCCAGCACGGACGTCAAGTTTGATCCCGG
ACTCAAAAGCAAGAACAAGCTCAACTACTTGAGGAATTACTGGCTTCTGATAGGACACCATGAAACCCCA
CTGTCTGCGTCTACCAAGATGCTGGAGAGATTTCCCAACAATCTACCCAAACATCGGGAAAATGTGATTC
CTGCTGATTCAGAGAAAAAGAGCTTTGAGGAAGTTATCAACCTGGTTGACCAGACTTCAGAAAACGCACC
TACCACCGTGTCTCGGGATGTGGAGGAGAAGCCCGCCCATGCCCCTGCCCGGCCCGAGGCCCCCGTGGAC
TCCATGCTTAAGGACATGGCTACCATCATCCTGAGCACCTTCCTGCTGATTGGCTGGGTGGCCTTCATCA
TCACCTATCCCCTGAGCATGCATCAGCAGCAGCAGCTCCAGCACCAGCAGTTCCAGAAGGAACTGGAGAA
GATCCAGCTCCTGCAGCAGCAGCAGCAGCAGCTGCCCTTCCACCCACCTGGAGACACGGCTCAGGACGGC
GAGCTCCTGGACACGTCTGGCCCGTACTCAGAGAGCTCGGGCACCAGCAGCCCCAGCACGTCCCCCAGGG
CCTCCAACCACTCGCTCTGCTCCGGCAGCTCTGCCTCCAAGGCTGGCAGCAGCCCCTCCCTGGAACAAGA
CGATGGAGATGAGGAAACCAGCGTGGTGATAGTTGGGAAAATTTCCTTCTGTCCCAAGGATGTCCTGGGC
CATGGAGCTGAGGGCACAATTGTGTACCGGGGCATGTTTGACAACCGCGACGTGGCCGTGAAGAGGATCC
TCCCCGAGTGTTTTAGCTTCGCAGACCGTGAGGTCCAGCTGTTGCGAGAATCGGATGAGCACCCGAACGT
GATCCGCTACTTCTGCACGGAGAAGGACCGGCAATTCCAGTACATTGCCATCGAGCTGTGTGCAGCCACC
CTGCAAGAGTATGTGGAGCAGAAGGACTTTGCGCATCTCGGCCTGGAGCCCATCACCTTGCTGCAGCAGA
CCACCTCGGGCCTGGCCCACCTCCACTCCCTCAACATCGTTCACAGAGACCTAAAGCCACACAACATCCT
CATATCCATGCCCAATGCACACGGCAAGATCAAGGCCATGATCTCCGACTTTGGCCTCTGCAAGAAGCTG
GCAGTGGGCAGACACAGTTTCAGCCGCCGATCTGGGGTGCCTGGCACAGAAGGCTGGATCGCTCCAGAGA
TGCTGAGCGAAGACTGTAAGGAGAACCCTACCTACACGGTGGACATCTTTTCTGCAGGCTGCGTCTTTTA
CTACGTAATCTCTGAGGGCAGCCACCCTTTTGGCAAGTCCCTGCAGCGGCAGGCCAACATCCTCCTGGGT
GCCTGCAGCCTTGACTGCTTGCACCCAGAGAAGCACGAAGACGTCATTGCACGTGAATTGATAGAGAAGA
TGATTGCGATGGATCCTCAGAAACGCCCCTCAGCGAAGCACGTGCTCAAACACCCGTTCTTCTGGAGCCT
AGAGAAGCAGCTCCAGTTCTTCCAGGACGTGAGCGACAGAATAGAAAAGGAATCCCTGGATGGCCCGATC
GTGAAGCAGTTAGAGAGAGGCGGGAGAGCCGTGGTGAAGATGGACTGGCGGGAGAACATCACTGTCCCCC
TCCAGACAGACCTGCGTAAATTCAGGACCTATAAAGGTGGTTCTGTCAGAGATCTCCTCCGAGCCATGAG
AAATAAGAAGCACCACTACCGGGAGCTGCCTGCAGAGGTGCGGGAGACGCTGGGGTCCCTCCCCGACGAC
TTCGTGTGCTACTTCACGTCTCGCTTCCCCCACCTCCTCGCACACACCTACCGGGCCATGGAGCTGTGCA
GCCACGAGAGACTCTTCCAGCCCTACTACTTCCACGAGCCCCCAGAGCCCCAGCCCCCAGTGACTCCAGA
CGCCCTCTGACTCGAGATATCTAGACCCAGCTTTCTTGTACAAAGTGGTTGATATCCAGCACAGTGGCGG
CCGCTCGACAATCAACCTCTGGATTACAAAATTTGTGAAAGATTGACTGGTATTCTTAACTATGTTGCTC
CTTTTACGCTATGTGGATACGCTGCTTTAATGCCTTTGTATCATGCTATTGCTTCCCGTATGGCTTTCAT
TTTCTCCTCCTTGTATAAATCCTGGTTGCTGTCTCTTTATGAGGAGTTGTGGCCCGTTGTCAGGCAACGT
GGCGTGGTGTGCACTGTGTTTGCTGACGCAACCCCCACTGGTTGGGGCATTGCCACCACCTGTCAGCTCC
TTTCCGGGACTTTCGCTTTCCCCCTCCCTATTGCCACGGCGGAACTCATCGCCGCCTGCCTTGCCCGCTG
CTGGACAGGGGCTCGGCTGTTGGGCACTGACAATTCCGTGGTGTTGTCGGGGAAGCTGACGTCCTTTCCA
TGGCTGCTCGCCTGTGTTGCCACCTGGATTCTGCGCGGGACGTCCTTCTGCTACGTCCCTTCGGCCCTCA
ATCCAGCGGACCTTCCTTCCCGCGGCCTGCTGCCGGCTCTGCGGCCTCTTCCGCGTCTTCGCCTTCGCCC
TCAGACGAGTCGGATCTCCCTTTGGGCCGCCTCCCCGCCTGGAATTCTACCGGGTAGGGGAGGCGCTTTT
CCCAAGGCAGTCTGGAGCATGCGCTTTAGCAGCCCCGCTGGGCACTTGGCGCTACACAAGTGGCCTCTGG
CCTCGCACACATTCCACATCCACCGGTAGGCGCCAACCGGCTCCGTTCTTTGGTGGCCCCTTCGCGCCAC
CTTCTACTCCTCCCCTAGTCAGGAAGTTCCCCCCCGCCCCGCAGCTCGCGTCGTGCAGGACGTGACAAAT
GGAAGTAGCACGTCTCACTAGTCTCGTGCAGATGGACAGCACCGCTGAGCAATGGAAGCGGGTAGGCCTT
TGGGGCAGCGGCCAATAGCAGCTTTGCTCCTTCGCTTTCTGGGCTCAGAGGCTGGGAAGGGGTGGGTCCG
GGGGCGGGCTCAGGGGCGGGCTCAGGGGCGGGGCGGGCGCCCGAAGGTCCTCCGGAGGCCCGGCATTCTG
CACGCTTCAAAAGCGCACGTCTGCCGCGCTGTTCTCCTCTTCCTCATCTCCGGGCCTTTCGACCTGCAGC
CCAAGCTTACCATGACCGAGTACAAGCCCACGGTGCGCCTCGCCACCCGCGACGACGTCCCCAGGGCCGT
ACGCACCCTCGCCGCCGCGTTCGCCGACTACCCCGCCACGCGCCACACCGTCGATCCGGACCGCCACATC
GAGCGGGTCACCGAGCTGCAAGAACTCTTCCTCACGCGCGTCGGGCTCGACATCGGCAAGGTGTGGGTCG
CGGACGACGGCGCCGCGGTGGCGGTCTGGACCACGCCGGAGAGCGTCGAAGCGGGGGCGGTGTTCGCCGA
GATCGGCCCGCGCATGGCCGAGTTGAGCGGTTCCCGGCTGGCCGCGCAGCAACAGATGGAAGGCCTCCTG
GCGCCGCACCGGCCCAAGGAGCCCGCGTGGTTCCTGGCCACCGTCGGCGTCTCGCCCGACCACCAGGGCA
AGGGTCTGGGCAGCGCCGTCGTGCTCCCCGGAGTGGAGGCGGCCGAGCGCGCCGGGGTGCCCGCCTTCCT
GGAGACCTCCGCGCCCCGCAACCTCCCCTTCTACGAGCGGCTCGGCTTCACCGTCACCGCCGACGTCGAG
GTGCCCGAAGGACCGCGCACCTGGTGCATGACCCGCAAGCCCGGTGCCTGACGCCCGCCCCACGACCCGC
AGCGCCCGACCGAAAGGAGCGCACGACCCCATGCATCTCGAGGGCCCGGTACCTTTAAGACCAATGACTT
ACAAGGCAGCTGTAGATCTTAGCCACTTTTTAAAAGAAAAGGGGGGACTGGAAGGGCTAGCTCACTCCCA
ACGAAGACAAGATCTGCTTTTTGCTTGTACTGGGTCTCTCTGGTTAGACCAGATCTGAGCCTGGGAGCTC
TCTGGCTAACTAGGGAACCCACTGCTTAAGCCTCAATAAAGCTTGCCTTGAGTGCTTCAAGTAGTGTGTG
CCCGTCTGTTGTGTGACTCTGGTAACTAGAGATCCCTCAGACCCTTTTAGTCAGTGTGGAAAATCTCTAG
CAGTAGTAGTTCATGTCATCTTATTATTCAGTATTTATAACTTGCAAAGAAATGAATATCAGAGAGTGAG
AGGAACTTGTTTATTGCAGCTTATAATGGTTACAAATAAAGCAATAGCATCACAAATTTCACAAATAAAG
CATTTTTTTCACTGCATTCTAGTTGTGGTTTGTCCAAACTCATCAATGTATCTTATCATGTCTGGCTCTA
GCTATCCCGCCCCTAACTCCGCCCATCCCGCCCCTAACTCCGCCCAGTTCCGCCCATTCTCCGCCCCATG
GCTGACTAATTTTTTTTATTTATGCAGAGGCCGAGGCCGCCTCGGCCTCTGAGCTATTCCAGAAGTAGTG
AGGAGGCTTTTTTGGAGGCCTAGGGACGTACCCAATTCGCCCTATAGTGAGTCGTATTACGCGCGCTCAC
TGGCCGTCGTTTTACAACGTCGTGACTGGGAAAACCCTGGCGTTACCCAACTTAATCGCCTTGCAGCACA
TCCCCCTTTCGCCAGCTGGCGTAATAGCGAAGAGGCCCGCACCGATCGCCCTTCCCAACAGTTGCGCAGC
CTGAATGGCGAATGGG
[124 nt withheld, positions 8557-8680]
C
[91 nt withheld, positions 8682-8772]
A
[49 nt withheld, positions 8774-8822]
CCTTTGACGTTGGAGTCCACGTTCTTT
[37 nt withheld, positions 8850-8886]
ACCCTATCTCGGTCTATTCTTTTGATTTATAAGGGATTTTGCCGATTTCGGCCTATTGGTTAAAAAATGA
GCTGATTTAACAAAAATTTAACGCGAATTTTAACAAAATATTAACGCTTACAATTTAGGTGGCACTTTTC
GGGGAAATGTGCGCGGAACCCCTATTTGTTTATTTTTCTAAATACATTCAAATATGTATCCGCTCATGAG
ACAATAACCCTGATAAATGCTTCAATAATATTGAAAAAGGAAGAGTATGAGTATTCAACATTTCCGTGTC
GCCCTTATTCCCTTTTTTGCGGCATTTTGCCTTCCTGTTTTTGCTCACCCAGAAACGCTGGTGAAAGTAA
AAGATGCTGAAGATCAGTTGGGTGCACGAGTGGGTTACATCGAACTGGATCTCAACAGCGGTAAGATCCT
TGAGAGTTTTCGCCCCGAAGAACGTTTTCCAATGATGAGCACTTTTAAAGTTCTGCTATGTGGCGCGGTA
TTATCCCGTATTGACGCCGGGCAAGAGCAACTCGGTCGCCGCATACACTATTCTCAGAATGACTTGGTTG
AGTACTCACCAGTCACAGAAAAGCATCTTACGGATGGCATGACAGTAAGAGAATTATGCAGTGCTGCCAT
AACCATGAGTGATAACACTGCGGCCAACTTACTTCTGACAACGATCGGAGGACCGAAGGAGCTAACCGCT
TTTTTGCACAACATGGGGGATCATGTAACTCGCCTTGATCGTTGGGAACCGGAGCTGAATGAAGCCATAC
CAAACGACGAGCGTGACACCACGATGCCTGTAGCAATGGCAACAACGTTGCGCAAACTATTAACTGGCGA
ACTACTTACTCTAGCTTCCCGGCAACAATTAATAGACTGGATGGAGGCGGATAAAGTTGCAGGACCACTT
CTGCGCTCGGCCCTTCCGGCTGGCTGGTTTATTGCTGATAAATCTGGAGCCGGTGAGCGTGGGTCTCGCG
GTATCATTGCAGCACTGGGGCCAGATGGTAAGCCCTCCCGTATCGTAGTTATCTACACGACGGGGAGTCA
GGCAACTATGGATGAACGAAATAGACAGATCGCTGAGATAGGTGCCTCACTGATTAAGCATTGGTAACTG
TCAGACCAAGTTTACTCATATATACTTTAGATTGATTTAAAACTTCATTTTTAATTTAAAAGGATCTAGG
TGAAGATCCTTTTTGATAATCTCATGACCAAAATCCCTTAACGTGAGTTTTCGTTCCACTGAGCGTCAGA
CCCCGTAGAAAAGATCAAAGGATCTTCTTGAGATCCTTTTTTTCTGCGCGTAATCTGCTGCTTGCAAACA
AAAAAACCACCGCTACCAGCGGTGGTTTGTTTGCCGGATCAAGAGCTACCAACTCTTTTTCCGAAGGTAA
CTGGCTTCAGCAGAGCGCAGATACCAAATACTGTTCTTCTAGTGTAGCCGTAGTTAGGCCACCACTTCAA
GAACTCTGTAGCACCGCCTACATACCTCGCTCTGCTAATCCTGTTACCAGTGGCTGCTGCCAGTGGCGAT
AAGTCGTGTCTTACCGGGTTGGACTCAAGACGATAGTTACCGGATAAGGCGCAGCGGTCGGGCTGAACGG
GGGGTTCGTGCACACAGCCCAGCTTGGAGCGAACGACCTACACCGAACTGAGATACCTACAGCGTGAGCT
ATGAGAAAGCGCCACGCTTCCCGAAGGGAGAAAGGCGGACAGGTATCCGGTAAGCGGCAGGGTCGGAACA
GGAGAGCGCACGAGGGAGCTTCCAGGGGGAAACGCCTGGTATCTTTATAGTCCTGTCGGGTTTCGCCACC
TCTGACTTGAGCGTCGATTTTTGTGATGCTCGTCAGGGGGGCGGAGCCTATGGAAAAACGCCAGCAACGC
GGCCTTTTTACGGTTCCTGGCCTTTTGCTGGCCTTTTGCTCACATGTTCTTTCCTGCGTTATCCCCTGAT
TCTGTGGATAACCGTATTACCGCCTTTGAGTGAGCTGATACCGCTCGCCGCAGCCGAACGACCGAGCGCA
GCGAGTCAGTGAGCGAGGAAGCGGAAG
Features (pLannotate 1.2.2; 32 found; start..end, strand, type, name):
      2..94      +  CDS            lacI (fragment): lac repressor; lacI; The lac repressor binds to the lac operator to inhibit transcription in E. coli. This inhibition can be relieved by adding lactose or isopropyl-β-D-thiogalactopyranoside (IPTG).
    107..128     +  protein_bind   CAP binding site: CAP binding activates transcription in the presence of cAMP. E. coli catabolite activator protein
    143..173     +  promoter       lac promoter: promoter for the E. coli lac operon
    177..199     +  protein_bind   lac operator (fragment): The lac repressor binds to the lac operator to inhibit transcription in E. coli. This inhibition can be relieved by adding lactose or isopropyl-β-D-thiogalactopyranoside (IPTG). lac repressor encoded by lacI
    242..260     +  promoter       T3 promoter: promoter for bacteriophage T3 RNA polymerase
    288..514     +  promoter       RSV promoter: Rous sarcoma virus enhancer/promoter
    515..695     +  LTR            5' LTR (truncated): truncated 5' long terminal repeat (LTR) from HIV-1
    742..867     +  misc_feature   HIV-1 Ψ: packaging signal of human immunodeficiency virus type 1
    851..1214    +  CDS            HIV-1 gag (fragment): gag protein from human immunodeficiency virus 1; gag
   1360..1593    +  misc_feature   RRE: The Rev response element (RRE) of HIV-1 allows for Rev-dependent mRNA export from the nucleus to the cytoplasm.
   1970..2070    +  CDS            Rev (fragment): human immunodeficiency virus 1 (HIV-1) Rev protein; rev; enhances nuclear export of unspliced and incompletely spliced viral mRNAs
   2089..2205    +  misc_feature   cPPT/CTS: central polypurine tract and central termination sequence of HIV-1
   2228..2531    +  enhancer       CMV enhancer: human cytomegalovirus immediate early enhancer
   2532..2735    +  promoter       CMV promoter: human cytomegalovirus (CMV) immediate early promoter
   2737..2756    +  promoter       PLtetO-1 promoter (fragment): modified phage lambda PL promoter with tet operator sites (Lutz and Bujard, 1997)
   2758..2777    +  promoter       PLtetO-1 promoter (fragment): modified phage lambda PL promoter with tet operator sites (Lutz and Bujard, 1997)
   2817..2841    +  protein_bind   attB1: mutant version of attB; recombination site for the Gateway® BP reaction BP Clonase™
   2887..5817    +  CDS            ERN1: ERN1_HUMAN - Also known as IRE1 From Homo sapiens (Human).
   5835..5859    -  protein_bind   attB2: mutant version of attB; recombination site for the Gateway® BP reaction BP Clonase™
   5890..6478    +  misc_feature   WPRE: woodchuck hepatitis virus posttranscriptional regulatory element
   6492..6991    +  promoter       PGK promoter: mouse phosphoglycerate kinase 1 promoter
   7012..7611    +  CDS            PuroR: puromycin N-acetyltransferase; pac from Streptomyces alboniger; confers resistance to puromycin
   7679..7816    +  CDS            nef (fragment): NEF_HV1LA - Experimental evidence at protein level: Swiss-Prot protein existence level 1. Extracellular Nef protein targets CD4(+) T-lymphocytes for apoptosis by interacting with CXCR4 surface receptors. From Human immunodeficiency virus type 1 group M subtype B (isolate Lai) (HIV-1).
   7802..7982    +  LTR            5' LTR (truncated): truncated 5' long terminal repeat (LTR) from HIV-1
   8054..8175    +  polyA_signal   SV40 poly(A) signal: SV40 polyadenylation signal
   8215..8350    +  rep_origin     SV40 ori: SV40 origin of replication
   8371..8389    -  promoter       T7 promoter: promoter for bacteriophage T7 RNA polymerase
   8397..8552    +  CDS            lacZα (fragment): LacZα fragment of β-galactosidase; lacZ fragment
   8557..8985    +  rep_origin     f1 ori (sequence partly withheld): f1 bacteriophage origin of replication; arrow indicates direction of (+) strand synthesis
   9038..9142    +  promoter       AmpR promoter: bla
   9143..10003   +  CDS            AmpR: β-lactamase; bla; confers resistance to ampicillin, carbenicillin, and related antibiotics
  10174..10762   +  rep_origin     ori: high-copy-number ColE1/pMB1/pBR322/pUC origin of replication
