[The description below was written by a language model from this plasmid's Addgene catalogue record and pLannotate feature annotations shown in this document.]
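Description:
hIRE1a wt is a third-generation-style HIV-1 lentiviral expression plasmid carrying the wild-type human IRE1α cDNA (ERN1, the ER stress sensor kinase/endoribonuclease) in the pLenti CMV/TO Puro DEST backbone. The cDNA was moved from a pENTR1A entry clone by Gateway recombination, and the sequenced plasmid of about 10.9 kb shows the ERN1 open reading frame flanked by attB1 and attB2 sites. This indicates a recombined expression clone rather than an empty destination vector, even though the catalogue still lists "destination vector" and ccdB-tolerant growth strains. No epitope tag or reporter is annotated on the insert. In bacteria the plasmid is maintained through a high-copy ColE1/pUC-type origin and ampicillin resistance. An f1 origin, an SV40 origin and remnants of lac/lacZα sequence are also present in the backbone.

The viral transfer cassette begins with an RSV promoter fused to a truncated 5' LTR. It continues with the Ψ packaging signal, a partial gag sequence, the RRE for Rev-dependent export and the cPPT/CTS element, and it ends in a truncated 3' LTR followed by an SV40 polyadenylation signal. Within it, IRE1α is driven by the CMV enhancer/promoter followed by two tet operator sites (the "TO" design). Expression is therefore constitutive in ordinary cells but can be repressed and induced with tetracycline or doxycycline in cells that express the Tet repressor. A WPRE downstream of the insert enhances transcript expression, and a separate mouse PGK promoter drives puromycin N-acetyltransferase for selection of transduced mammalian cells. The associated publication concerns the role of IRE1α in insulin mRNA degradation in pancreatic β-cells, consistent with use for stable or regulated IRE1α overexpression.
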