Addgene plasmid #20744: hIRE1a wt
Depositing lab: Fumihiko Urano. Depositing organization: University of Massachusetts, Worcester. Publication: The role of IRE1alpha in the degradation of insulin mRNA in pancreatic beta-cells. Lipson KL, Ghosh R, Urano F. PLoS ONE. 2008 . 3(2):e1648. 10.1371/journal.pone.0001648 PubMed 18286202.
Backbone
  Vector backbone: pLenti CMV/TO Puro DEST (670-1)
  Backbone manufacturer: Eric Campeau (Addgene plasmid 17293)
  Backbone size w/o insert (bp): 9594
  Vector type: Mammalian Expression, Lentiviral ; Destination vector
  Selectable markers: Puromycin
Growth in bacteria
  Bacterial resistance: Ampicillin, 100 μg/mL
  Growth temperature: 37°C
  Growth strain: DB3.1
  Growth instructions: DB3.1 or ccDB survival, 37oC
  Copy number: High Copy
Gene/Insert
  Gene/Insert name: IRE1
  Species: H. sapiens (human)
  Insert size (bp): 2934
  Entrez Gene: ERN1 (a.k.a. IRE1, IRE1P, IRE1a, hIRE1p)
  Cloning method: Gateway Cloning; 5′ cloning site Gateway (unknown if destroyed); 3′ cloning site Gateway (unknown if destroyed)
  Sequencing primers: 5′ CMV-F; 3′ MSCV-rev
Terms and licenses: Academic/Nonprofit Terms; Industry Terms: Not Available to Industry
Depositor comments: IRE1a cDNA was cut out of pENTR1A with EcoRI and XhoI and ligated into pLenti CMV/TO Puro DEST through Gateway cloning.
How to cite: hIRE1a wt was a gift from Fumihiko Urano (Addgene plasmid # 20744 ; http://n2t.net/addgene:20744 ; RRID:Addgene_20744)
