>Addgene plasmid #20744 | hIRE1a wt | addgene partial sequence | sequence record 26589 | 20744 with hIRE1-R2 (AATCAGCAGGAAGGTGCTCA)
GTCCACGGGGGCCTCGGGCCGGGCAGGGGCATGGGCGGGCTTCTCCTCCACATCCCGAGACACGGTGGTA
GGTGCGTTTTCTGAAGTCTGGTCAACCAGGTTGATAACTTCCTCAAAGCTCTTTTTCTCTGAATCAGCAG
GAATCACATTTTCCCGATGTTTGGGTAGATTGTTGGGAAATCTCTCCAGCATCTTGGTAGACGCAGACAG
TGGGGTTTCATGGTGTCCTATCAGAAGCCAGTAATTCCTCAAGTAGTTGAGCTTGTTCTTGCTTTTGAGT
CCGGGATCAAACTTGACGTCCGTGCTGGGCGTGATCACACACTCCCCCTTGTCCCCGATGGTGACGCCAT
CAGTCTGGGGCCCTTCCAGCAAAGGAAGTGTGCTGCCGCGGGGCACGACAGCAACCCCCTCGTGTACCAT
TGAGGGAGAGGCATAGAGGCTGGTAGAGTATTTCCCAACATACAGAGTGGGCGTCAGCTTGCTCTTGGCC
TCTGTCTCCTTGGGGAACGGGTACTTCCACTTTGTGATGCGCCCCACCTCCCCAGACATGAAGGTCAGAT
AGCGCAGGGTCTCCACAGCGACATTGATGTGCATCACCTTCCTCAGACCCTCCCGCTGCCAGACATAAAA
GGCCACCACAGGGGAGGCGTAGTTTTGGATCCACAGGACGTCCCCAGATTCACTGTCCACAGTCACCACC
AGCCCATCACCATTGGACACAAAGTGGGACATCTTGTAGTCCACGTCGTCCTCAGGCAGTGAGGCCGCAT
AGTCAAAGTAGGTGGCATTCCACCGGAGCTCTCGGGTTTTGGTGTCGTACATGGTGATGGTGTATTCTGT
TCGCCCAAGATACAGAAGAGAGGTTGATGGGCAGAGACTATCTGCAAAGGCCGATGAC
