>Addgene plasmid #20744 | hIRE1a wt | addgene partial sequence | sequence record 26590 | 20744 with CMV-F
AGCTCTCCCTATCAGTGATAGAGATCTCCCTATCAGTGATAGAGATCGTCGACTAGTCCAGTGTGGTGGA
ATTCTGCAGATATCAACAAGTTTGTACAAAAAAGCAGGCTTTAAAGGAACCAATTCAGTCGACTGGATCC
GGTACCGAATTCGCCATGCCGGCCCGGCGGCTGCTGCTGCTGCTGACGCTGCTGCTGCCCGGCCTCGGGA
TTTTTGGAAGTACCAGCACAGTGACGCTTCCTGAAACCTTGTTGTTTGTGTCAACGCTGGATGGAAGTTT
GCATGCTGTCAGCAAGAGGACAGGCTCAATCAAATGGACTTTAAAAGAAGATCCAGTCCTGCAGGTCCCA
ACACATGTGGAAGAGCCTGCCTTTCTCCCAGATCCTAATGATGGCAGCCTGTATACGCTTGGAAGCAAGA
ATAATGAAGGCCTGACGAAACTTCCTTTTACCATCCCAGAATTGGTGCAGGCATCCCCATGCCGAAGTTC
AGATGGAATCCTCTACATGGGTAAAAAGCAGGACATCTGGTATGTTATTGACCTCCTGACCGGAGAGAAG
CAGCAGACTTTGTCATCGGCCTTTGCAGATAGTCTCTGCCCATCAACCTCTCTTCTGTATCTTGGGCGAA
CAGAATACACCAT
